>Addgene plasmid #136659 | U6_sgRNA_CAG_APOBEC-1_hSt1Cas9_TH1477_2xUGI_3xHA | addgene full sequence | sequence record 273359 | Addgene NGS Result
CCTGGGTCGACTGGATCCGGTACCAAGGTCGGGCAGGAAGAGGGCCTATTTCCCATGATTCCTTCATATT
TGCATATACGATACAAGGCTGTTAGAGAGATAATTAGAATTAATTTGACTGTAAACACAAAGATATTAGT
ACAAAATACGTGACGTAGAAAGTAATAATTTCTTGGGTAGTTTGCAGTTTTAAAATTATGTTTTAAAATG
GACTATCATATGCTTACCGTAACTTGAAAGTATTTCGATTTCTTGGCTTTATATATCTTGTGGAAAGGAC
GAAACACCCGAGACGATTAATGCGTCTCGGTCTTTGTACTCTGGTACCAGAAGCTACAAAGATAAGGCTT
CATGCCGAAATCAACACCCTGTCATTTTATGGCAGGGTGTTTTTTTTACTAGTTATTAATAGTAATCAAT
TACGGGGTCATTAGTTCATAGCCCATATATGGAGTTCCGCGTTACATAACTTACGGTAAATGGCCCGCCT
GGCTGACCGCCCAACGACCCCCGCCCATTGACGTCAATAATGACGTATGTTCCCATAGTAACGCCAATAG
GGACTTTCCATTGACGTCAATGGGTGGAGTATTTACGGTAAACTGCCCACTTGGCAGTACATCAAGTGTA
TCATATGCCAAGTACGCCCCCTATTGACGTCAATGACGGTAAATGGCCCGCCTGGCATTATGCCCAGTAC
ATGACCTTATGGGACTTTCCTACTTGGCAGTACATCTACGTATTAGTCATCGCTATTACCATGGTCGAGG
TGAGCCCCACGTTCTGCTTCACTCTCCCCATCTCCCCCCCCTCCCCACCCCCAATTTTGTATTTATTTAT
TTTTTAATTATTTTGTGCAGCGATGGGGGCGGGGGGGGGGGGGGSGCGCGCCRGGSGGGGSGGGGSGGGG
SGGGGGGSGGGGSGGGGSGRGGCGGAGAGGTGCGGCGGCAGCCAATCAGAGCGGCGCGCTCCGAAAGTTT
CCTTTTATGGCGAGGCGGCGGCGGCGGCGGCCCTATAAAAAGCGAAGCGCGCGGCGGGCGGGAGTCGCTG
CGCGCTGCCTTCGCCCCGTGCCCCGCTCCGCCGCCGCCTCGCGCCGCCCGCCCCGGCTCTGACTGACCGC
GTTACTCCCACAGGTGAGCGGGCGGGACGGCCCTTCTCCTCCGGGCTGTAATTAGCGCTTGGTTTAATGA
CGGCTTGTTTCTTTTCTGTGGCTGCGTGAAAGCCTTGAGGGGCTCCGGGAGGGCCCTTTGTGCGGGGGGA
GCGGCTCGGGGGGTGCGTGCGTGTGTGTGTGCGTGGGGAGCGCCGCGTGCGGCTCCGCGCTGCCCGGCGG
CTGTGAGCGCTGCGGGCGCGGCGCGGGGCTTTGTGCGCTCCGCAGTGTGCGCGAGGGGAGCGCGGCCGGG
GGCGGTGCCCCGCGGTGCGGGGGGGGCTGCGAGGGGAACAAAGGCTGCGTGCGGGGTGTGTGCGTGGGGG
GGTGAGCAGGGGGTGTGGGCGCGTCGGTCGGGCTGCAACCCCCCCTGCACCCCCCTCCCCGAGTTGCTGA
GCACGGCCCGGCTTCGGGTGCGGGGCTCCGTACGGGGCGTGGCGCGGGGCTCGCCGTGCCGGGCGGGGGG
TGGCGGCAGGTGGGGGTGCCGGGCGGGGCGGGGCCGCCTCGGGCCGGGGRGGGCTCGGGGGAGGGGCGCG
GCGGCCCCCGGAGCGCCGGCGGCTGTCGAGGCGCGGCGAGCCGCAGCCATTGCCTTTTATGGTAATCGTG
CGAGAGGGCGCAGGGACTTCCTTTGTCCCAAATCTGTGCGGAGCCGAAATCTGGGAGGCGCCGCCGCACC
CCCTCTAGCGGGCGCGGGGCGAAGCGGTGCGGCGCCGGCAGGAAGGAAATGGGCGGGGAGGGCCTTCGTG
CGTCGCCGCGCCGCCGTCCCCTTCTCCCTCTCCAGCCTCGGGGCTGTCCGCGGGGGGACGGCTGCCTTCG
GGGGGGACGGGGCAGGGCGGGGTTCGGCTTCTGGCGTGTGACCGGCGGCTCTAGAGCCTCTGCTAACCAT
GTTCATGCCTTCTTCTTTTTCCTACAGCTCCTGGGCAACGTGCTGGTTATTGTGCTGTCTCATCATTTTG
GCAAAGAATTCAGAGCCGCCACCATGAAACGGACAGCCGACGGAAGCGAGTTCGAGTCACCAAAGAAGAA
GCGGAAAGTCTCCTCAGAGACTGGGCCTGTCGCCGTCGATCCAACCCTGCGCCGCCGGATTGAACCTCAC
GAGTTTGAAGTGTTCTTTGACCCCCGGGAGCTGAGAAAGGAGACATGCCTGCTGTACGAGATCAACTGGG
GAGGCAGGCACTCCATCTGGAGGCACACCTCTCAGAACACAAATAAGCACGTGGAGGTGAACTTCATCGA
GAAGTTTACCACAGAGCGGTACTTCTGCCCCAATACCAGATGTAGCATCACATGGTTTCTGAGCTGGTCC
CCTTGCGGAGAGTGTAGCAGGGCCATCACCGAGTTCCTGTCCAGATATCCACACGTGACACTGTTTATCT
ACATCGCCAGGCTGTATCACCACGCAGACCCAAGGAATAGGCAGGGCCTGCGCGATCTGATCAGCTCCGG
CGTGACCATCCAGATCATGACAGAGCAGGAGTCCGGCTACTGCTGGCGGAACTTCGTGAATTATTCTCCT
AGCAACGAGGCCCACTGGCCTAGGTACCCACACCTGTGGGTGCGCCTGTACGTGCTGGAGCTGTATTGCA
TCATCCTGGGCCTGCCCCCTTGTCTGAATATCCTGCGGAGAAAGCAGCCCCAGCTGACCTTCTTTACAAT
CGCCCTGCAGTCTTGTCACTATCAGAGGCTGCCACCCCACATCCTGTGGGCCACAGGCCTGAAGTCTGGA
GGATCTAGCGGAGGCTCCTCTGGCAGCGAGACACCAGGAACAAGCGAGTCAGCAACACCAGAGAGCAGTG
GCGGCAGCAGCGGCGGCAGCAGCGACCTGGTGCTGGGCCTGGCTATCGGCATCGGCAGCGTGGGCGTGGG
CATCCTGAACAAGGTGACCGGCGAGATCATCCACAAGAACAGTCGCATCTTCCCTGCTGCTCAGGCTGAG
AACAACCTGGTGCGCCGCACCAACCGCCAGGGTCGCCGGCTTGCTCGCCGCAAGAAGCACCGGCGCGTGC
GCCTGAACCGCCTGTTCGAGGAGAGCGGCCTGATCACCGACTTCACCAAGATCAGCATCAACCTGAACCC
CTACCAGCTGCGCGTGAAGGGCCTGACCGACGAGCTGAGCAACGAGGAGCTGTTCATCGCCCTGAAGAAC
ATGGTGAAGCACCGCGGCATCAGCTACCTGGACGACGCCAGCGACGACGGCAACAGCAGCGTGGGCGACT
ACGCCCAGATCGTGAAGGAGAACAGCAAGCAGCTGGAGACCAAGACCCCCGGCCAGATCCAGCTGGAGCG
CTACCAGACCTACGGCCAGCTGCGCGGCGACTTCACCGTGGAGAAGGACGGCAAGAAGCACCGCCTGATC
AACGTGTTCCCCACCAGCGCCTACCGCAGCGAGGCCCTGCGCATCCTGCAGACCCAGCAGGAGTTCAACC
CCCAGATCACCGACGAGTTCATCAACCGCTACCTGGAGATCCTGACCGGCAAGCGCAAGTACTACCACGG
CCCCGGCAACGAGAAGAGCCGCACCGACTACGGCCGCTACCGCACCAGCGGCGAGACCCTGGACAACATC
TTCGGCATCCTGATCGGCAAGTGCACCTTCTACCCCGACGAGTTCCGCGCCGCCAAGGCCAGCTACACCG
CCCAGGAGTTCAATCTGCTGAACGACCTGAACAACCTGACCGTGCCCACCGAGACCAAGAAGCTGAGCAA
GGAGCAGAAGAACCAGATCATCAACTACGTGAAGAACGAGAAGGCTATGGGCCCCGCCAAGCTGTTCAAG
TACATCGCCAAGCTGCTGAGCTGCGACGTGGCCGACATCAAGGGCTACCGCATCGACAAGAGCGGCAAGG
CCGAGATCCACACCTTCGAGGCCTACCGCAAGATGAAGACCCTGGAGACCCTGGACATCGAGCAGATGGA
CCGAGAGACCCTGGACAAGCTGGCCTACGTGCTGACCCTGAACACCGAGCGCGAGGGCATCCAGGAGGCC
CTGGAGCACGAGTTCGCCGACGGCAGCTTCAGCCAGAAACAGGTGGACGAGCTGGTGCAGTTCCGCAAGG
CCAACAGCAGCATCTTCGGCAAGGGCTGGCACAACTTCAGCGTGAAGCTGATGATGGAGCTGATCCCCGA
GCTGTACGAGACCAGCGAGGAGCAGATGACCATCCTGACCCGCCTGGGCAAGCAGAAGACCACCAGCAGC
AGCAACAAGACCAAGTACATCGACGAGAAGCTGCTGACCGAGGAGATCTACAACCCCGTGGTGGCCAAGA
GCGTGCGCCAGGCCATCAAGATCGTGAACGCCGCCATCAAGGAGTACGGCGACTTCGACAACATCGTGAT
CGAGATGGCCCGCGAGACCAACGAGGACGACGAGAAGAAGGCCATCCAGAAGATCCAGAAGGCCAACAAG
GACGAGAAGGACGCCGCCATGCTGAAGGCCGCCAACCAGTACAACGGCAAGGCCGAGCTGCCCCACAGCG
TGTTCCACGGCCACAAGCAGCTGGCCACCAAGATCCGCCTGTGGCACCAGCAGGGCGAGCGCTGCCTGTA
CACCGGCAAGACCATCAGCATCCACGACCTGATCAACAACAGCAACCAGTTCGAGGTGGACCACATCCTG
CCCCTGAGCATCACCTTCGACGACAGCCTGGCCAACAAGGTGCTGGTGTACGCCACCGCCAACCAGGAGA
AGGGCCAGCGCACCCCCTACCAGGCCCTGGACAGCATGGACGACGCCTGGAGCTTCCGCGAGCTGAAGGC
CTTCGTGCGCGAGAGCAAGACCCTGAGCAACAAGAAGAAGGAGTATCTGCTGACCGAGGAGGACATCAGC
AAGTTCGACGTGCGCAAGAAGTTCATCGAGCGCAACCTGGTGGACACCCGCTACGCCAGCCGCGTGGTGC
TGAACGCCCTGCAGGAGCACTTCCGCGCCCACAAGATCGACACCAAGGTGAGCGTGGTGCGCGGCCAGTT
CACCAGCCAGCTGCGCCGCCACTGGGGCATCGAGAAGACCCGCGACACCTACCACCACCACGCCGTGGAC
GCCCTGATCATTGCGGCTTCTAGCCAGCTGAACCTGTGGAAGAAGCAGAAGAACACCCTGGTGAGCTACA
GCGAGGACCAGCTGCTGGACATCGAGACCGGCGAGCTGATCAGCGACGACGAGTACAAGGAGAGCGTGTT
CAAGGCCCCCTACCAGCACTTCGTGGACACCCTGAAGAGCAAGGAGTTCGAGGACAGCATCCTGTTCAGC
TACCAGGTGGACAGCAAGTTCAACCGCAAGATCAGCGACGCCACCATCTACGCCACCCGCCAGGCCAAGG
TGGGCAAGGACAAGGCCGACGAGACCTACGTGCTGGGCAAGATCAAGGACATCTACACCCAGGACGGCTA
CGACGCCTTCATGAAGATCTACAAGAAGGACAAGAGCAAGTTCCTGATGTACCGCCACGACCCCCAGACC
TTCGAGAAGGTGATCGAGCCCATCCTGGAGAACTACCCCAACAAGCAGATCAACGAGAAAGGCAAGGAGG
TGCCCTGCAACCCCTTCCTGAAGTACAAGGAGGAGCACGGCTACATCCGCAAGTACAGCAAGAAGGGCAA
CGGCCCCGAGATCAAGAGCCTGAAGTACTACGACAGCAAGCTGGGCAACCACATCGACATCACCCCCAAG
GACAGCAACAACAAGGTGGTGCTGCAGAGCGTGAGCCCCTGGCGCGCCGACGTGTACTTCAACAAGAACA
CCGGCAAGTACGAGATCCTGGGGCTGAAGTACAGCGATATGCAGTTTGAGAAAGGCACAGGCAAGTACAG
CATCAGCAAGGAGCAGTACGAGAACATCAAGGTGCGCGAGGGCGTGGACGAGAACAGCGAGTTCAAGTTC
ACCCTGTACAAGAACGACCTTCTGCTGCTGAAGGACAGCGAGAACGGCGAGCAAATCCTGCTGCGCTTCA
CCAGCCGCAACGACACCAGCAAGCACTACGTGGAGCTGAAGCCCTACAACCGCCAGAAGTTCGAGGGCAG
CGAGTACCTGATCAAGAGCCTGGGCACCGTGGTGAAGGGCGGCAGGTGCATCAAGGGCCTGGGCAAGAGC
AACATCAGCATCTACAAGGTGCGCACCGACGTGCTGGGCAACCAGCACATCATCAAGAACGAGGGCGACA
AGCCCAAGTTGGACTTCAGCAGGGCTGACCCCAAGAAGAAGAGGAAGGTGGGATCTAGCGGCGGGAGCGG
CGGGAGCGGGGGGAGCACTAATCTGAGCGACATCATTGAGAAGGAGACTGGGAAACAGCTGGTCATTCAG
GAGTCCATCCTGATGCTGCCTGAGGAGGTGGAGGAAGTGATCGGCAACAAGCCAGAGTCTGACATCCTGG
TGCACACCGCCTACGACGAGTCCACAGATGAGAATGTGATGCTGCTGACCTCTGACGCCCCCGAGTATAA
GCCTTGGGCCCTGGTCATCCAGGATTCTAACGGCGAGAATAAGATCAAGATGCTGAGCGGAGGATCCGGA
GGATCTGGAGGCAGCACCAACCTGTCTGACATCATCGAGAAGGAGACAGGCAAGCAGCTGGTCATCCAGG
AGAGCATCCTGATGCTGCCCGAAGAAGTCGAAGAAGTGATCGGAAACAAGCCTGAGAGCGATATCCTGGT
CCATACCGCCTACGACGAGAGTACCGACGAAAATGTGATGCTGCTGACATCCGACGCCCCAGAGTATAAG
CCCTGGGCTCTGGTCATCCAGGATTCCAACGGAGAGAACAAAATCAAAATGCTGTCTGGCGGCTCAAAAA
GAACCGCCGACGGCAGCGAATTCGAGCCCAAGAAGAAGAGGAAAGTCGGATCCTACCCATACGATGTTCC
AGATTACGCTTATCCCTACGACGTGCCTGATTATGCATACCCATATGATGTCCCCGACTATGCCTAATTC
GAAAAGTGATAACTCGAGTCTAGAAACCCTGCAGGCTGTGCCTTCTAGTTGCCAGCCATCTGTTGTTTGC
CCCTCCCCCGTGCCTTCCTTGACCCTGGAAGGTGCCACTCCCACTGTCCTTTCCTAATAAAATGAGGAAA
TTGCATCGCATTGTCTGAGTAGGTGTCATTCTATTCTGGGGGGTGGGGTGGGGCAGGACAGCAAGGGGGA
GGATTGGGAAGACAATAGCAGGCATGCTGGGGATGCGGTGGGCTCTATGGAGATCCGCTGCATTAATGAA
TCGGCCAACGCGCGGGGAGAGGCGGTTTGCGTATTGGGCGCTCTTCCGCTTCCTCGCTCACTGACTCGCT
GCGCTCGGTCGTTCGGCTGCGGCGAGCGGTATCAGCTCACTCAAAGGCGGTAATACGGTTATCCACAGAA
TCAGGGGATAACGCAGGAAAGAACATGTGAGCAAAAGGCCAGCAAAAGGCCAGGAACCGTAAAAAGGCCG
CGTTGCTGGCGTTTTTCCATAGGCTCCGCCCCCCTGACGAGCATCACAAAAATCGACGCTCAAGTCAGAG
GTGGCGAAACCCGACAGGACTATAAAGATACCAGGCGTTTCCCCCTGGAAGCTCCCTCGTGCGCTCTCCT
GTTCCGACCCTGCCGCTTACCGGATACCTGTCCGCCTTTCTCCCTTCGGGAAGCGTGGCGCTTTCTCATA
GCTCACGCTGTAGGTATCTCAGTTCGGTGTAGGTCGTTCGCTCCAAGCTGGGCTGTGTGCACGAACCCCC
CGTTCAGCCCGACCGCTGCGCCTTATCCGGTAACTATCGTCTTGAGTCCAACCCGGTAAGACACGACTTA
TCGCCACTGGCAGCAGCCACTGGTAACAGGATTAGCAGAGCGAGGTATGTAGGCGGTGCTACAGAGTTCT
TGAAGTGGTGGCCTAACTACGGCTACACTAGAAGAACAGTATTTGGTATCTGCGCTCTGCTGAAGCCAGT
TACCTTCGGAAAAAGAGTTGGTAGCTCTTGATCCGGCAAACAAACCACCGCTGGTAGCGGTGGTTTTTTT
GTTTGCAAGCAGCAGATTACGCGCAGAAAAAAAGGATCTCAAGAAGATCCTTTGATCTTTTCTACGGGGT
CTGACGCTCAGTGGAACGAAAACTCACGTTAAGGGATTTTGGTCATGAGATTATCAAAAAGGATCTTCAC
CTAGATCCTTTTAAATTAAAAATGAAGTTTTAAATCAATCTAAAGTATATATGAGTAAACTTGGTCTGAC
AGTTACCAATGCTTAATCAGTGAGGCACCTATCTCAGCGATCTGTCTATTTCGTTCATCCATAGTTGCCT
GACTCCCCGTCGTGTAGATAACTACGATACGGGAGGGCTTACCATCTGGCCCCAGTGCTGCAATGATACC
GCGAGACCCACGCTCACCGGCTCCAGATTTATCAGCAATAAACCAGCCAGCCGGAAGGGCCGAGCGCAGA
AGTGGTCCTGCAACTTTATCCGCCTCCATCCAGTCTATTAATTGTTGCCGGGAAGCTAGAGTAAGTAGTT
CGCCAGTTAATAGTTTGCGCAACGTTGTTGCCATTGCTACAGGCATCGTGGTGTCACGCTCGTCGTTTGG
TATGGCTTCATTCAGCTCCGGTTCCCAACGATCAAGGCGAGTTACATGATCCCCCATGTTGTGCAAAAAA
GCGGTTAGCTCCTTCGGTCCTCCGATCGTTGTCAGAAGTAAGTTGGCCGCAGTGTTATCACTCATGGTTA
TGGCAGCACTGCATAATTCTCTTACTGTCATGCCATCCGTAAGATGCTTTTCTGTGACTGGTGAGTACTC
AACCAAGTCATTCTGAGAATAGTGTATGCGGCGACCGAGTTGCTCTTGCCCGGCGTCAATACGGGATAAT
ACCGCGCCACATAGCAGAACTTTAAAAGTGCTCATCATTGGAAAACGTTCTTCGGGGCGAAAACTCTCAA
GGATCTTACCGCTGTTGAGATCCAGTTCGATGTAACCCACTCGTGCACCCAACTGATCTTCAGCATCTTT
TACTTTCACCAGCGTTTCTGGGTGAGCAAAAACAGGAAGGCAAAATGCCGCAAAAAAGGGAATAAGGGCG
ACACGGAAATGTTGAATACTCATACTCTTCCTTTTTCAATATTATTGAAGCATTTATCAGGGTTATTGTC
TCATGAGCGGATACATATTTGAATGTATTTAGAAAAATAAACAAATAGGGGTTCCGCGCACATTTCCCCG
AAAAGTGCCA
Features (pLannotate 1.2.2; 15 found; start..end, strand, type, name):
     40..280     +  promoter       U6 promoter: RNA polymerase III promoter for human U6 snRNA
    328..389     +  misc_RNA       St1 gRNA scaffold (fragment): guide RNA scaffold for the Streptococcus thermophilus CRISPR/Cas9 system (Esvelt et al., 2013)
    460..763     +  enhancer       CMV enhancer: human cytomegalovirus immediate early enhancer
    765..1040    +  promoter       chicken β-actin promoter: No description available
   1041..2057    +  intron         chimeric intron: chimera between introns from chicken β-actin and rabbit β-globin
   2055..2138    +  CDS            HBB (fragment): HBB_LEPEU - Experimental evidence at protein level: Swiss-Prot protein existence level 1. Involved in oxygen transport from the lung to the various peripheral tissues. From Lepus europaeus (European hare).
   2181..2864    +  CDS            Apobec1: ABEC1_RAT - Experimental evidence at protein level: Swiss-Prot protein existence level 1. Catalytic component of the apolipoprotein B mRNA editing enzyme complex which is responsible for the postranscriptional editing of a CAA codon for Gln to a UAA codon for stop in the APOB mRNA. May also play a role in the epigenetic regulation of gene expression by participating in DNA demethylation. From Rattus norvegicus (Rat).
   2961..6317    +  CDS            St1Cas9: Cas9 endonuclease from the Streptococcus thermophilus Type II CRISPR/Cas system (Esvelt et al., 2013) generates RNA-guided double strand breaks in DNA
   6666..6914    +  CDS            UGI: UNGI_BPPB2 - Experimental evidence at protein level: Swiss-Prot protein existence level 1. This protein binds specifically and reversibly to the host uracil-DNA glycosylase, preventing removal of uracil residues from PBS2 DNA by the host uracil-excision repair system. From Bacillus phage PBS2 (Bacteriophage PBS2).
   6984..7064    +  CDS            3xHA: three tandem HA epitope tags
   7106..7330    +  polyA_signal   bGH poly(A) signal: bovine growth hormone polyadenylation signal
   7337..7391    -  CDS            lacI (fragment): lac repressor; lacI; The lac repressor binds to the lac operator to inhibit transcription in E. coli. This inhibition can be relieved by adding lactose or isopropyl-β-D-thiogalactopyranoside (IPTG).
   7574..8162    -  rep_origin     ori: high-copy-number ColE1/pMB1/pBR322/pUC origin of replication
   8333..9193    -  CDS            AmpR: β-lactamase; bla; confers resistance to ampicillin, carbenicillin, and related antibiotics
   9194..9298    -  promoter       AmpR promoter: bla
