[The description below was written by a language model from this plasmid's Addgene catalogue record and pLannotate feature annotations shown in this document.]
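Description:
U6_sgRNA_CAG_APOBEC-1_hSt1Cas9_TH1477_2xUGI_3xHA is an all-in-one mammalian expression plasmid for cytosine base editing with Streptococcus thermophilus CRISPR1-Cas9. It was built by Gibson assembly on the MSP1594_2x_NLS backbone. It is propagated in E. coli as a high-copy plasmid through a ColE1/pUC-type origin and selected with ampicillin via the β-lactamase gene and its native promoter. The catalogue lists a total size of 8,715 bp, whereas the sequenced record behind the feature table is 9,320 nt; the record does not explain the difference.

Two expression units sit in tandem. A human U6 RNA polymerase III promoter drives an sgRNA carrying the St1Cas9 guide scaffold. The record does not name a specific spacer or target. Downstream, a CAG promoter (CMV enhancer, chicken β-actin promoter and chimeric intron) drives the St1BE4max-TH1477 editor and transcription ends at a bGH polyadenylation signal. The fusion reads APOBEC-1 deaminase, then St1Cas9, then UGI, then a 3xHA epitope tag for detection, with SV40 nuclear localisation signals listed at both ends. The Cas9 is a human-codon-optimised LMD9:TH1477 chimera combining sequence from two S. thermophilus strains. The catalogue links APOBEC-1 to the human gene, but the annotation matches the rat protein. Two UGI copies are stated, although only one is annotated in the table.

In this BE4max-style design, the guide directs Cas9 to the target, the deaminase converts cytosine to uracil, and the phage PBS2 uracil glycosylase inhibitor blocks uracil excision, favouring C-to-T outcomes. The plasmid is intended for expressing editor and guide together in mammalian cells.
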