Addgene plasmid #136659: U6_sgRNA_CAG_APOBEC-1_hSt1Cas9_TH1477_2xUGI_3xHA
Purpose: Expresses St1BE4max-TH1477 in mammalian cells along with its U6-driven sgRNA
Depositing lab: Yannick Doyon. Depositing organization: Universite Laval. Publication: Versatile and robust genome editing with Streptococcus thermophilus CRISPR1-Cas9. Agudelo D, Carter S, Velimirovic M, Duringer A, Rivest JF, Levesque S, Loehr J, Mouchiroud M, Cyr D, Waters PJ, Laplante M, Moineau S, Goulet A, Doyon Y. Genome Res. 2020 Jan;30(1):107-117. doi: 10.1101/gr.255414.119. Epub 2020 Jan 3. PubMed 31900288.
Backbone
  Vector backbone: MSP1594_2x_NLS (Plasmid #110625)
  Total vector size (bp): 8715
  Vector type: Mammalian Expression, CRISPR, Synthetic Biology
Growth in bacteria
  Bacterial resistance: Ampicillin, 100 μg/mL
  Growth temperature: 37°C
  Growth strain: DH5alpha
  Copy number: High Copy
Gene/Insert 1
  Gene/Insert name: St1Cas9 LMD9:TH1477 chimera
  Species: H. sapiens (human), Synthetic
  Promoter: CAG
  Tag / fusion protein: SV40 NLS (N terminal on insert); SV40 NLS (C terminal on insert); APOBEC-1 (N terminal on insert); 2xUGI (C terminal on insert)
  Cloning method: Gibson Cloning
  Sequencing primers: 5′ gctgccaccccacatcctgtg
Gene/Insert 2
  Gene/Insert name: sgRNA for St1Cas9
  Species: H. sapiens (human), Synthetic
  Promoter: U6
  Cloning method: Gibson Cloning
  Sequencing primers: 5′ gagggcctatttcccatgattcct
Gene/Insert 3
  Gene/Insert name: APOBEC-1
  Species: H. sapiens (human)
  Entrez Gene: APOBEC1 (a.k.a. APO1, APOBEC-1, BEDP, CDAR1, HEPR)
  Promoter: CAG
  Tag / fusion protein: hSt1Cas9 (C terminal on insert)
  Cloning method: Gibson Cloning
  Sequencing primers: 5′ gcaacgtgctggttattgtg
Gene/Insert 4
  Gene/Insert name: UGI
  Species: H. sapiens (human), Synthetic
  Promoter: CAG
  Tag / fusion protein: hSt1Cas9 (N terminal on insert)
  Cloning method: Gibson Cloning
  Sequencing primers: 5′ acatcatcaagaacgagggcgac
Gene/Insert 5
  Gene/Insert name: HA tag
  Species: Synthetic
  Tag / fusion protein: UGI (N terminal on insert)
Terms and licenses: Academic/Nonprofit Terms; Industry Terms: Not Available to Industry
How to cite: U6_sgRNA_CAG_APOBEC-1_hSt1Cas9_TH1477_2xUGI_3xHA was a gift from Yannick Doyon (Addgene plasmid # 136659 ; http://n2t.net/addgene:136659 ; RRID:Addgene_136659)
